>Addgene plasmid #213964 | pMK089 | addgene full sequence | sequence record 421639 | Addgene NGS Result
CTTCCGCTTCCTCGCTCACTGACTCGCTGCGCTCGGTCGTTCGGCTGCGGCGAGCGGTATCAGCTCACTC
AAAGGCGGTAATACGGTTATCCACAGAATCAGGGGATAACGCAGGAAAGAACATGTGAGCAAAAGGCCAG
CAAAAGGCCAGGAACCGTAAAAAGGCCGCGTTGCTGGCGTTTTTCCATAGGCTCCGCCCCCCTGACGAGC
ATCACAAAAATCGACGCTCAAGTCAGAGGTGGCGAAACCCGACAGGACTATAAAGATACCAGGCGTTTCC
CCCTGGAAGCTCCCTCGTGCGCTCTCCTGTTCCGACCCTGCCGCTTACCGGATACCTGTCCGCCTTTCTC
CCTTCGGGAAGCGTGGCGCTTTCTCATAGCTCACGCTGTAGGTATCTCAGTTCGGTGTAGGTCGTTCGCT
CCAAGCTGGGCTGTGTGCACGAACCCCCCGTTCAGCCCGACCGCTGCGCCTTATCCGGTAACTATCGTCT
TGAGTCCAACCCGGTAAGACACGACTTATCGCCACTGGCAGCAGCCACTGGTAACAGGATTAGCAGAGCG
AGGTATGTAGGCGGTGCTACAGAGTTCTTGAAGTGGTGGCCTAACTACGGCTACACTAGAAGAACAGTAT
TTGGTATCTGCGCTCTGCTGAAGCCAGTTACCTTCGGAAAAAGAGTTGGTAGCTCTTGATCCGGCAAACA
AACCACCGCTGGTAGCGGTGGTTTTTTTGTTTGCAAGCAGCAGATTACGCGCAGAAAAAAAGGATCTCAA
GAAGATCCTTTGATCTTTTCTACGGGGTCTGACGCTCAGTGGAACGAAAACTCACGTTAAGGGATTTTGG
TCATGAGATTATCAAAAAGGATCTTCACCTAGATCCTTTTAAATTAAAAATGAAGTTTTAAATCAATCTA
AAGTATATATGAGTAAACTTGGTCTGACAGTTACCAATGCTTAATCAGTGAGGCACCTATCTCAGCGATC
TGTCTATTTCGTTCATCCATAGTTGCCTGACTCCCCGTCGTGTAGATAACTACGATACGGGAGGGCTTAC
CATCTGGCCCCAGTGCTGCAATGATACCGCGAGACCCACGCTCACCGGCTCCAGATTTATCAGCAATAAA
CCAGCCAGCCGGAAGGGCCGAGCGCAGAAGTGGTCCTGCAACTTTATCCGCCTCCATCCAGTCTATTAAT
TGTTGCCGGGAAGCTAGAGTAAGTAGTTCGCCAGTTAATAGTTTGCGCAACGTTGTTGCCATTGCTACAG
GCATCGTGGTGTCACGCTCGTCGTTTGGTATGGCTTCATTCAGCTCCGGTTCCCAACGATCAAGGCGAGT
TACATGATCCCCCATGTTGTGCAAAAAAGCGGTTAGCTCCTTCGGTCCTCCGATCGTTGTCAGAAGTAAG
TTGGCCGCAGTGTTATCACTCATGGTTATGGCAGCACTGCATAATTCTCTTACTGTCATGCCATCCGTAA
GATGCTTTTCTGTGACTGGTGAGTACTCAACCAAGTCATTCTGAGAATAGTGTATGCGGCGACCGAGTTG
CTCTTGCCCGGCGTCAATACGGGATAATACCGCGCCACATAGCAGAACTTTAAAAGTGCTCATCATTGGA
AAACGTTCTTCGGGGCGAAAACTCTCAAGGATCTTACCGCTGTTGAGATCCAGTTCGATGTAACCCACTC
GTGCACCCAACTGATCTTCAGCATCTTTTACTTTCACCAGCGTTTCTGGGTGAGCAAAAACAGGAAGGCA
AAATGCCGCAAAAAAGGGAATAAGGGCGACACGGAAATGTTGAATACTCATACTCTTCCTTTTTCAATAT
TATTGAAGCATTTATCAGGGTTATTGTCTCATGAGCGGATACATATTTGAATGTATTTAGAAAAATAAAC
AAATAGGGGTTCCGCGCACATTTCCCCGAAAAGTGCCACCTAAATTGTAAGCGTTAATATTTTGTTAAAA
TTCGCGTTAAATTTTTGTTAAATCAGCTCATTTTTTAACCAATAGGCCGAAATCGGCAAAATCCCTTATA
AATCAAAAGAATAGACCGAGATAGGGT
[37 nt withheld, positions 2058-2094]
AAAGAACGTGGACTCCAACGTCAAAGG
[49 nt withheld, positions 2122-2170]
T
[91 nt withheld, positions 2172-2262]
G
[124 nt withheld, positions 2264-2387]
CCCATTCGCCATTCAGGCTGCGCAACTGTTGGGAAGGGCGATCGGTGCGGGCCTCTTCGCTATTACGCCA
GCTGGCGAAAGGGGGATGTGCTGCAAGGCGATTAAGTTGGGTAACGCCAGGGTTTTCCCAGTCACGACGT
TGTAAAACGACGGCCAGTGAGCGCGCGTAATACGACTCACTATAGGGCGAATTGGGTACGTCCCTAGGCC
TCCAAAAAAGCCTCCTCACTACTTCTGGAATAGCTCAGAGGCCGAGGCGGCCTCGGCCTCTGCATAAATA
AAAAAAATTAGTCAGCCATGGGGCGGAGAATGGGCGGAACTGGGCGGAGTTAGGGGCGGGATGGGCGGAG
TTAGGGGCGGGATAGCTAGAGCCAGACATGATAAGATACATTGATGAGTTTGGACAAACCACAACTAGAA
TGCAGTGAAAAAAATGCTTTATTTGTGAAATTTGTGATGCTATTGCTTTATTTGTAACCATTATAAGCTG
CAATAAACAAGTTCCTCTCACTCTCTGATATTCATTTCTTTGCAAGTTATAAATACTGAATAATAAGATG
ACATGAACTACTACTGCTAGAGATTTTCCACACTGACTAAAAGGGTCTGAGGGATCTCTAGTTACCAGAG
TCACACAACAGACGGGCACACACTACTTGAAGCACTCAAGGCAAGCTTTATTGAGGCTTAAGCAGTGGGT
TCCCTAGTTAGCCAGAGAGCTCCCAGGCTCAGATCTGGTCTAACCAGAGAGACCCAGTACAAGCAAAAAG
CAGATCTTGTCTTCGTTGGGAGTGAATTAGCCCTTCCAGTCCCCCCTTTTCTTTTAAAAAGTGGCTAAGA
TCTACAGCTGCCTTGTAAGTCATTGGTCTTAAAGGTACCGAGCTCGAATTCCAGGCGGGGAGGCGGCCCA
AAGGGAGATCCGACTCGTCTGAGGGCGAAGGCGAAGACGCGGAAGAGGCCGCAGAGCCGGCAGCAGGCCG
CGGGAAGGAAGGTCCGCTGGATTGAGGGCCGAAGGGACGTAGCAGAAGGACGTCCCGCGCAGAATCCAGG
TGGCAACACAGGCGAGCAGCCATGGAAAGGACGTCAGCTTCCCCGACAACACCACGGAATTGTCAGTGCC
CAACAGCCGAGCCCCTGTCCAGCAGCGGGCAAGGCAGGCGGCGATGAGTTCCGCCGTGGCAATAGGGAGG
GGGAAAGCGAAAGTCCCGGAAAGGAGCTGACAGGTGGTGGCAATGCCCCAACCAGTGGGGGTTGCGTCAG
CAAACACAGTGCACACCACGCCACGTTGCCTGACAACGGGCCACAACTCCTCATAAAGAGACAGCAACCA
GGATTTATACAAGGAGGAGAAAATGAAAGCCATACGGGAAGCAATAGCATGATACAAAGGCATTAAAGCA
GCGTATCCACATAGCGTAAAAGGAGCAACATAGTTAAGAATACCAGTCAATCTTTCACAAATTTTGTAAT
CCAGAGGTTGATTGTCGACTCTAGACTCGACTTCAGGCACCGGGCTTGCGGGTCATGCACCAGGTGCGCG
GTCCTTCGGGCACCTCGACGTCGGCGGTGACGGTGAAGCCGAGCCGCTCGTAGAAGGGGAGGTTGCGGGG
CGCGGAGGTCTCCAGGAAGGCGGGCACCCCGGCGCGCTCGGCCGCCTCCACTCCGGGGAGCACGACGGCG
CTGCCCAGACCCTTGCCCTGGTGGTCGGGCGAGACGCCGACGGTGGCCAGGAACCACGCGGGCTCCTTGG
GCCGGTGCGGCGCCAGGAGGCCTTCCATCTGTTGCTGCGCGGCCAGCCGGGAACCGCTCAACTCGGCCAT
GCGCGGGCCGATCTCGGCGAACACCGCCCCCGCTTCGACGCTCTCCGGCGTGGTCCAGACCGCCACCGCG
GCGCCGTCGTCCGCGACCCACACCTTGCCGATGTCGAGCCCGACGCGCGTGAGGAAGAGTTCTTGCAGCT
CGGTGACCCGCTCGATGTGGCGGTCCGGGTCGACGGTGTGGCGCGTGGCGGGGTAGTCGGCGAACGCGGC
GGCGAGGGTGCGTACGGCCCGGGGGACGTCGTCGCGGGTGGCGAGGCGCACCGTGGGCTTGTACTCGGTC
ATCGCCCGCCTCCCGCGGCAGCGCTCGACTTCCAGCTCGGTCCGCTTTGCGGACTGATGGGGCTGCGCTG
CGCTGCGCTCCAGCGCCCCCCCTGCCCGCCGGAGCTGGCCGCGGCCCGAATTCCTGCAGCCCGGGGGATC
CCCCTGGGGAGAGAGGTCGGTGATTCGGTCAACGAGGGAGCCGACTGCCGACGTGCGCTCCGGAGGCTTG
CAGAATGCGGAACACCGCGCGGGCAGGAACAGGGCCCACACTACCGCCCCACACCCCGCCTCCCGCACCG
CCCCTTCCCGGCCGCTGCTCTCGGCGCGCCCCGCTGAGCAGCCGCTATTGGCCACAGCCCATCGCGGTCG
GCGCGCTGCCATTGCTCCCTGGCGCTGTCCGTCTGCGAGGGTACTAGTGAGACGTGCGGCTTCCGTTTGT
CACGTCCGGCACGCCGCGAACCGCAAGGAACCTTCCCGACTTAGGGGCGGAGCAGGAAGCGTCGCCGGGG
GGCCCACAAGGGTAGCGGCGAAGATCCGGGTGACGCTGCGAACGGACGTGAAGAATGTGCGAGACCCAGG
GTCGGCGCCGCTGCGTTTCCCGGAACCACGCCCAGAGCAGCCGCGTCCCTGCGCAAACCCAGGGCTGCCT
TGGAAAAGGCGCAACCCCAACCCCGTGGGAATTCGATATCAAGCTTCTCGAGGGTAGGCGTGTACGGTGG
GAGGCCTATATAAGCAGAGCTCGTTTAGTGAACCGTCAGACGCAGGTGAATCGTCAGCCACCTGCACATA
TGGTGAGCAAGGGCGAGGAGCTGTTCACCGGGGTGGTGCCCATCCTGGTCGAGCTGGACGGCGACGTAAA
CGGCCACAAGTTCAGCGTGTCCGGCGAGGGCGAGGGCGATGCCACCTACGGCAAGCTGACCCTGAAGTTC
ATCTGCACCACCGGCAAGCTGCCCGTGCCCTGGCCCACCCTCGTGACCACCCTGACCTACGGCGTGCAGT
GCTTCAGCCGCTACCCCGACCACATGAAGCAGCACGACTTCTTCAAGTCCGCCATGCCCGAAGGCTACGT
CCAGGAGCGCACCATCTTCTTCAAGGACGACGGCAACTACAAGACCCGCGCCGAGGTGAAGTTCGAGGGC
GACACCCTGGTGAACCGCATCGAGCTGAAGGGCATCGACTTCAAGGAGGACGGCAACATCCTGGGGCACA
AGCTGGAGTACAACTACAACAGCCACAACGTCTATATCATGGCCGACAAGCAGAAGAACGGCATCAAGGT
GAACTTCAAGATCCGCCACAACATCGAGGACGGCAGCGTGCAGCTCGCCGACCACTACCAGCAGAACACC
CCCATCGGCGACGGCCCCGTGCTGCTGCCCGACAACCACTACCTGAGCACCCAGTCCGCCCTGAGCAAAG
ACCCCAACGAGAAGCGCGATCACATGGTCCTGCTGGAGTTCGTGACCGCCGCCGGGATCACTCTCGGCAT
GGACGAGCTGTACAAGTAGACGCGTTGTACGTAGCCAGCCCCCGATTGGGGGCGACACTCCACCATAGAT
CACTCCCCTGTGAGGAACTACTGTCTTCACGCAGAAAGCGTCTAGCCATGGCGTTAGTATGAGAGTCGTG
CAGCCTCCAGGACCCCCCCTCCCGGGAGAGCCATAGTGGTCTGCGGAACCGGTGAGTACACCGGAATTGC
CAGGACGACCGGGTCCTTTCTTGGATCAACCCGCTCAATGCCTGGAGATTTGGGCGTGCCCCCGCAAGAC
TGCTAGCCGAGTAGTGTTGGGTCGCGAAAGGCCTTGTGGTACTGCCTGATAGGGTGCTTGCGAGTGCCCC
GGGAGGTCTCGTAGACCGTGCACCATGAGCACGAATCCTAAACCTCAAAGAAAAACCAAACGTAACACCA
ACCGCCGCCCACAGGACGTCTTCATATGTCTAGCCACCATGGTGAGCAAGGGCGAGGAGGATAACATGGC
CATCATCAAGGAGTTCATGCGCTTCAAGGTGCACATGGAGGGCTCCGTGAACGGCCACGAGTTCGAGATC
GAGGGCGAGGGCGAGGGCCGCCCCTACGAGGGCACCCAGACCGCCAAGCTGAAGGTGACCAAGGGTGGCC
CCCTGCCCTTCGCCTGGGACATCCTGTCCCCTCAGTTCATGTACGGCTCCAAGGCCTACGTGAAGCACCC
CGCCGACATCCCCGACTACTTGAAGCTGTCCTTCCCCGAGGGCTTCAAGTGGGAGCGCGTGATGAACTTC
GAGGACGGCGGCGTGGTGACCGTGACCCAGGACTCCTCCCTGCAGGACGGCGAGTTCATCTACAAGGTGA
AGCTGCGCGGCACCAACTTCCCCTCCGACGGCCCCGTAATGCAGAAGAAGACCATGGGCTGGGAGGCCTC
CTCCGAGCGGATGTACCCCGAGGACGGCGCCCTGAAGGGCGAGATCAAGCAGAGGCTGAAGCTGAAGGAC
GGCGGCCACTACGACGCTGAGGTCAAGACCACCTACAAGGCCAAGAAGCCCGTGCAGCTGCCCGGCGCCT
ACAACGTCAACATCAAGTTGGACATCACCTCCCACAACGAGGACTACACCATCGTGGAACAGTACGAACG
CGCCGAGGGCCGCCACTCCACCGGCGGCATGGACGAGCTGTACAAGTAGCGGCCGGCCGCGTCGACCTAG
TTCTACCGGTCCTGCAGGGCTAAGCTGGACAGCCAATGACGGGTAAGAGAGTGACATTTTTCACTAACCT
AAGACAGGAGGGCCGTCAGAGCTACTGCCTAATCCAAAGACGGGTAAAAGTGATAAAAATGTATCACTCC
AACCTAAGACAGGCGCAGCTTCCGAGGGATTTGAGATCCAGACATGATAAGATACATTGATGAGTTTGGA
CAAACCAAAACTAGAATGCAGTGAAAAAAATGCCTTATTTGTGAAATTTGTGATGCTATTGCCTTATTTG
TAACCATTATAAGCTGCAATAAACAAGTTAACAACAACAATTGCATTCATTTTATGTTTCAGGTTCAGGG
GGAGGTGTGGGAGGTTTTTTAAAGCAAGTAAAACCTCTACAAATGTGGTATGGCTGATTATGATCAGATC
TCTCGAGGCTAGTCTCGTGATCGATAAAATTTTGAATTTTTGTAATTTGTTTTTGTAATTCTTTAGTTTG
TATGTCTGTTGCTATTATGTCTACTATTCTTTCCCCTGCACTGTACCCCCCAATCCCCCCTTTTCTTTTA
AAAGTTAACCGATACCGTCGAGATCCGTTCACTAATCGAATGGATCTGTCTCTGTCTCTCTCTCCACCTT
CTTCTTCTATTCCTTCGGGCCTGTCGGGTCCCCTCGGGGTTGGGAGGTGGGTCTGAAACGATAATGGTGA
ATATCCCTGCCTAACTCTATTCACTATAGAAAGTACAGCAAAAACTATTCTTAAACCTACCAAGCCTCCT
ACTATCATTATGAATAATTTTATATACCACAGCCAATTTGTTATGTTAAACCAATTCCACAAACTTGCCC
ATTTATCTAATTCCAATAATTCTTGTTCATTCTTTTCTTGCTGGTTTTGCGATTCTTCAATTAAGGAGTG
TATTAAGCTTGTGTAATTGTTAATTTCTCTGTCCCACTCCATCCAGGTCGTGTGATTCCAAATCTGTTCC
AGAGATTTATTACTCCAACTAGCATTCCAAGGCACAGCAGTGGTGCAAATGAGTTTTCCAGAGCAACCCC
AAATCCCCAGGAGCTGTTGATCCTTTAGGTATCTTTCCACAGCCAGGATTCTTGCCTGGAGCTGCTTGAT
GCCCCAGACTGTGAGTTGCAACAGATGCTGTTGCGCCTCAATAGCCCTCAGCAAATTGTTCTGCTGCTGC
ACTATACCAGACAATAATTGTCTGGCCTGTACCGTCAGCGTCATTGACGCTGCGCCCATAGTGCTTCCTG
CTGCTCCCAAGAACCCAAGGAACAAAGCTCCTATTCCCACTGCTCTTTTTTCTCTCTGCACCACTCTTCT
CTTTGCCTTGGTGGGTGCTACTCCTAATGGTTCAATTTTTACTACTTTATATTTATATAATTCACTTCTC
CAATTGTCCCTCATATCTCCTCCTCCAGGTCTGAAGATCAGCGGCCGCTTGCTGTGCGGTGGTCTTACTT
TTGTTTTGCTCTTCCTCTATCTTGTCTAAAGCTTCCTTGGTGTCTTTTATCTCTATCCTTTGATGCACAC
AATAGAGGGTTGCTACTGTATTATATAATGATCTAAGTTCTTCTGATCCTGTCTGAAGGGATGGTTGTAG
CTGTCCCAGTATTTGTCTACAGCCTTCTGATGTTTCTAACAGGCCAGGATTAACTGCGAATCGTTCTAGC
TCCCTGCTTGCCCATACTATATGTTTTAATTTATATTTTTTCTTTCCCCCTGGCCTTAACCGAATTTTTT
CCCATCGCGATCTAATTCTCCCCCGCTTAATACTGACGCTCTCGCACCCATCTCTCTCCTTCTAGCCTCC
GCTAGTCAAAATTTTTGGCGTACTCACCAGTCGCCGCCCCTCGCCTCTTGCCGTGCGCGCTTCAGCAAGC
CGAGTCCTGCGTCGAGAGAGCTCCTCTGGTTTCCCTTTCGCTTTCAAGTCCCTGTTCGGGCGCCACTGCT
AGAGATTTTCCACACTGACTAAAAGGGTCTGAGGGATCTCTAGTTACCAGAGTCACACAACAGACGGGCA
CACACTACTTGAAGCACTCAAGGCAAGCTTTATTGAGGCTTAAGCAGTGGGTTCCCTAGTTAGCCAGAGA
GCTCCCAGGCTCAGATCTGGTCTAACCAGAGAGACCCCGGTTCACTAAACGAGCTCTGCTTATATAGACC
TCCCACCGTACACGCCTACCGCCCATTTGCGTCAATGGGGCGGAGTTGTTACGACATTTTGGAAAGTCCC
GTTGATTTTGGTGCCAAAACAAACTCCCATTGACGTCAATGGGGTGGAGACTTGGAAATCCCCGTGAGTC
AAACCGCTATCCACGCCCATTGATGTACTGCCAAAACCGCATCACCATGGTAATAGCGATGACTAATACG
TAGATGTACTGCCAAGTAGGAAAGTCCCATAAGGTCATGTACTGGGCATAATGCCAGGCGGGCCATTTAC
CGTCATTGACGTCAATAGGGGGCGTACTTGGCATATGATACACTTGATGTACTGCCAAGTGGGCAGTTTA
CCGTAAATACTCCACCCATTGACGTCAATGGAAAGTCCCTATTGGCGTTACTATGGGAACATACGTCATT
ATTGACGTCAATGGGCGGGGGTCGTTGGGCGGTCAGCCAGGCGGGCCATTTACCGTAAGTTATGTAACGC
GGAACTCCATATATGGGCTATGAACTAATGACCCCGTAATTGATTACTATTAATAACTAGTCAATAATCA
ATGTCAACATGGCGGTAATGTTGGACATGAGCCAATATAAATGTACATATTATGATATGGATACAACGTA
TGCAATGGCCAAGCTTGCAGCTCCAGCTTTTGTTCCCTTTAGTGAGGGTTAATTGCGCGCTTGGCGTAAT
CATGGTCATAGCTGTTTCCTGTGTGAAATTGTTATCCGCTCACAATTCCACACAACATACGAGCCGGAAG
CATAAAGTGTAAAGCCTGGGGTGCCTAATGAGTGAGCTAACTCACATTAATTGCGTTGCGCTCACTGCCC
GCTTTCCAGTCGGGAAACCTGTCGTGCCAGCTGCATTAATGAATCGGCCAACGCGCGGGGAGAGGCGGTT
TGCGTATTGGGCGCT
Features (pLannotate 1.2.2; 35 found; start..end, strand, type, name):
    182..770     -  rep_origin     ori: high-copy-number ColE1/pMB1/pBR322/pUC origin of replication
    941..1801    -  CDS            AmpR: β-lactamase; bla; confers resistance to ampicillin, carbenicillin, and related antibiotics
   1802..1906    -  promoter       AmpR promoter: bla
   1959..2387    -  rep_origin     f1 ori (sequence partly withheld): f1 bacteriophage origin of replication; arrow indicates direction of (+) strand synthesis
   2392..2547    -  CDS            lacZα (fragment): LacZα fragment of β-galactosidase; lacZ fragment
   2555..2573    +  promoter       T7 promoter: promoter for bacteriophage T7 RNA polymerase
   2594..2729    -  rep_origin     SV40 ori: SV40 origin of replication
   2769..2890    -  polyA_signal   SV40 poly(A) signal: SV40 polyadenylation signal
   2962..3195    -  LTR            3' LTR (ΔU3): self-inactivating 3' long terminal repeat (LTR) from HIV-1
   3197..3265    -  CDS            nef (fragment): NEF_HV1Z2 - Experimental evidence at protein level: Swiss-Prot protein existence level 1. Extracellular Nef protein targets CD4(+) T-lymphocytes for apoptosis by interacting with CXCR4 surface receptors. From Human immunodeficiency virus type 1 group M subtype D (isolate Z2/CDC-Z34) (HIV-1).
   3282..3870    -  misc_feature   WPRE: woodchuck hepatitis virus posttranscriptional regulatory element
   3890..4489    -  CDS            PuroR: puromycin N-acetyltransferase; pac from Streptomyces alboniger; confers resistance to puromycin
   4604..4628    -  misc_feature   MCS (fragment): pBluescript multiple cloning site
   4631..5141    -  promoter       hPGK promoter: human phosphoglycerate kinase 1 promoter
   5145..5168    +  misc_feature   MCS (fragment): pBluescript multiple cloning site
   5170..5208    +  promoter       minimal CMV promoter: human cytomegalovirus (CMV) immediate early promoter
   5257..5973    +  CDS            EGFP: EGFP is a basic (constitutively fluorescent) green fluorescent protein published in 1996, derived from Aequorea victoria. It is reported to be a rapidly-maturing weak dimer with moderate acid sensitivity.
   6054..6312    +  ncRNA          IRES HCV: Accession: RF00061 - Hepatitis C virus internal ribosome entry site
   6332..6397    +  CDS            POLG_HCVHK (fragment): Experimental evidence at protein level: Swiss-Prot protein existence level 1. [Envelope glycoprotein E2]: Forms a heterodimer with envelope glycoprotein E1, which mediates virus attachment to the host cell, virion internalization through clathrin-dependent endocytosis and fusion with host membrane (By similarity). Fusion with the host cell is most likely mediated by both E1 and E2, through conformational rearrangements of the heterodimer required for fusion rather than a classical class II fusion mechanism (By similarity). The interaction between envelope glycoprotein E2 and host apolipoprotei
   6416..7126    +  CDS            mCherry: monomeric derivative of DsRed fluorescent protein (Shaner et al., 2004) mammalian codon-optimized
   7322..7456    -  polyA_signal   SV40 poly(A) signal: SV40 polyadenylation signal
   7479..7563    -  CDS            large T antigen (fragment): large T antigen from SV40 (simian virus 40)
   7593..7710    -  misc_feature   cPPT/CTS: central polypurine tract and central termination sequence of HIV-1
   7729..7829    -  CDS            Rev (fragment): human immunodeficiency virus 1 (HIV-1) Rev protein; rev; enhances nuclear export of unspliced and incompletely spliced viral mRNAs
   8206..8439    -  misc_feature   RRE: The Rev response element (RRE) of HIV-1 allows for Rev-dependent mRNA export from the nucleus to the cytoplasm.
   8585..8948    -  CDS            HIV-1 gag (fragment): gag protein from human immunodeficiency virus 1; gag
   8932..9057    -  misc_feature   HIV-1 Ψ: packaging signal of human immunodeficiency virus type 1
   9104..9284    -  LTR            5' LTR (truncated): truncated 5' long terminal repeat (LTR) from HIV-1
   9299..9502    -  promoter       CMV promoter: human cytomegalovirus (CMV) immediate early promoter
   9503..9882    -  enhancer       CMV enhancer: human cytomegalovirus immediate early enhancer
   9983..10001   -  promoter       T3 promoter: promoter for bacteriophage T3 RNA polymerase
  10046..10062   -  protein_bind   lac operator: The lac repressor binds to the lac operator to inhibit transcription in E. coli. This inhibition can be relieved by adding lactose or isopropyl-β-D-thiogalactopyranoside (IPTG). lac repressor encoded by lacI
  10070..10100   -  promoter       lac promoter: promoter for the E. coli lac operon
  10115..10136   -  protein_bind   CAP binding site: CAP binding activates transcription in the presence of cAMP. E. coli catabolite activator protein
  10149..10241   -  CDS            lacI (fragment): lac repressor; lacI; The lac repressor binds to the lac operator to inhibit transcription in E. coli. This inhibition can be relieved by adding lactose or isopropyl-β-D-thiogalactopyranoside (IPTG).
