[The description below was written by a language model from this plasmid's Addgene catalogue record and pLannotate feature annotations shown in this document.]
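Description:
pMK089 is a third-generation-style, self-inactivating HIV-1 lentiviral vector built on the BTV bidirectional backbone and designed as a dual-fluorescence reporter for massively parallel assays of mRNA 5'UTR function. It is maintained in E. coli through a high-copy ColE1/pUC origin with ampicillin selection (β-lactamase). An f1 origin and remnants of a pBluescript-type lac/T3/T7 region are also present. The viral genome is driven by a CMV enhancer/promoter fused to a truncated 5' LTR, followed by the Ψ packaging signal with a partial gag sequence, the RRE for Rev-dependent export, cPPT/CTS, a WPRE and a ΔU3 3' LTR. This arrangement allows packaging with helper plasmids and stable integration into mammalian cells.

The payload is a divergent two-unit cassette centred on the human PGK promoter abutting a minimal CMV promoter. In one direction, hPGK drives the puromycin N-acetyltransferase gene, which allows selection of transduced cells. In the opposite direction, the minimal CMV element produces a bicistronic transcript encoding EGFP, then a hepatitis C virus IRES with a short stretch of adjoining HCV polyprotein coding sequence, then mCherry, ending at an SV40 polyadenylation signal. The catalogued insert is a 36 bp synthetic 5'UTR cloning site. It is not annotated in the feature table, but it presumably lies in the gap between the minimal CMV promoter and EGFP. Library fragments placed there would influence cap-dependent EGFP translation, while IRES-driven mCherry from the same mRNA would serve as an internal normaliser for transcript level. The green-to-red ratio would then report 5'UTR activity, which suits sorting-based screens of candidate regulatory elements such as RNA structural switches.
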