Addgene plasmid #213964: pMK089
Purpose: Dual-Reporter Plasmid for mRNA 5'UTR Massively Parallel Reporter Assays
Depositing lab: Hani Goodarzi. Depositing organization: University of California, San Francisco (UCSF). Publication: A systematic search for RNA structural switches across the human transcriptome. Khoroshkin M, Asarnow D, Zhou S, Navickas A, Winters A, Goudreau J, Zhou SK, Yu J, Palka C, Fish L, Borah A, Yousefi K, Carpenter C, Ansel KM, Cheng Y, Gilbert LA, Goodarzi H. Nat Methods. 2024 Sep;21(9):1634-1645. doi: 10.1038/s41592-024-02335-1. Epub 2024 Jul 16. PubMed 39014073.
Backbone
  Vector backbone: BTV
  Backbone manufacturer: Addgene #84771
  Total vector size (bp): 10000
  Vector type: Mammalian Expression, Bacterial Expression, Lentiviral
  Selectable markers: Puromycin
Growth in bacteria
  Bacterial resistance: Ampicillin, 100 μg/mL
  Growth temperature: 30°C
  Growth strain: NEB Stable
  Copy number: High Copy
Gene/Insert
  Gene/Insert name: 5'UTR cloning site
  Species: Synthetic
  Insert size (bp): 36
Terms and licenses: Academic/Nonprofit Terms; Industry Terms: Not Available to Industry
How to cite: pMK089 was a gift from Hani Goodarzi (Addgene plasmid # 213964 ; http://n2t.net/addgene:213964 ; RRID:Addgene_213964)
